>Addgene plasmid #198597 | UG75-ADH1-PAH1-3HA | addgene full sequence | sequence record 389062 | Addgene Partial NGS Result
GAACGCGGCCGCCAGCTGAAGCTTCGTACGCTGCAGGTCGACAACCCTTAATATAACTTCGTATAATGTA
TGCTATACGAAGTTATTAGGTCTAGAGATCTGTTTAGCTTGCCTCGTCCCCGCCGGGTCACCCGGCCAGC
GACATGGAGGCCCAGAATACCCTCCTTGACAGTCTTGACGTGCGCAGCTCAGGGGCATGATGTGACTGTC
GCCCGTACATTTAGCCCATACATCCCCATGTATAATCATTTGCATCCATACATTTTGATGGCCGCACGGC
GCGAAGCAAAAATTACGGCTCCTCGCTGCAGACCTGCGAGCAGGGAAACGCTCCCCTCACAGACGCGTTG
AATTGTCCCCACGCCGCGCCCCTGTAGAGAAATATAAAAGGTTAGGATTTGCCACTGAGGTTCTTCTTTC
ATATACTTCCTTTTAAAATCTTGCTAGGATACAGTTCTCACATCACATCCGAACATAAACAACCATGGGT
AAAAAGCCTGAACTCACCGCGACGTCTGTCGAGAAGTTTCTGATCGAAAAGTTCGACAGCGTCTCCGACC
TGATGCAGCTCTCGGAGGGCGAAGAATCTCGTGCTTTCAGCTTCGATGTAGGAGGGCGTGGATATGTCCT
GCGGGTAAATAGCTGCGCCGATGGTTTCTACAAAGATCGTTATGTTTATCGGCACTTTGCATCGGCCGCG
CTCCCGATTCCGGAAGTGCTTGACATTGGGGAATTCAGCGAGAGCCTGACCTATTGCATCTCCCGCCGTG
CACAGGGTGTCACGTTGCAAGACCTGCCTGAAACCGAACTGCCCGCTGTTCTGCAGCCGGTCGCGGAGGC
AATGGATGCGATCGCTGCGGCCGATCTTAGCCAGACGAGCGGGTTCGGCCCATTCGGACCGCAAGGAATC
GGTCAATACACTACATGGCGTGATTTCATATGCGCGATTGCTGATCCCCATGTGTATCACTGGCAAACTG
TGATGGACGACACCGTCAGTGCGTCCGTCGCGCAGGCTCTCGATGAGCTGATGCTTTGGGCCGAGGACTG
CCCCGAAGTCCGGCACCTCGTGCACGCGGATTTCGGCTCCAACAATGTCCTGACGGACAATGGCCGCATA
ACAGCGGTCATTGACTGGAGCGAGGCGATGTTCGGGGATTCCCAATACGAGGTCGCCAACATCTTCTTCT
GGAGGCCGTGGTTGGCTTGTATGGAGCAGCAGACGCGCTACTTCGAGCGGAGGCATCCGGAGCTTGCAGG
ATCGCCACGGCTCCGGGCGTATATGCTCCGCATTGGTCTTGACCAACTCTATCAGAGCTTGGTTGACGGC
AATTTCGATGATGCAGCTTGGGCGCAGGGTCGATGCGACGCAATCGTCCGATCCGGAGCCGGGACTGTCG
GGCGTACACAAATCGCCCGCAGAAGCGCGGCCGTCTGGACCGATGGCTGTGTAGAAGTACTCGCCGATAG
TGGAAACCGACGCCCCAGCACTCGTCCGAGGGCAAAGGAATAATCAGTACTGACAATAAAAAGATTCTTG
TTTTCAAGAACTTGTCATTTGTATAGTTTTTTTATATTGTAGTTGTTCTATTTTAATCAAATGTTAGCGT
GATTTATATTTTTTTTCGCCTCGACATCATCTGCCCAGATGCGAAGTTAAGTGCGCAGAAAGTAATATCA
TGCGTCAATCGTATGTGAATGCTGGTCGCTATACTGCTGTCGATTCGATACTAACGCCGCCATCCAGTGT
CGAAAACGAGCTCTCGAGAACCCTTAATATAACTTCGTATAATGTATGCTATACGAAGTTATTAGGTGAT
ATCAGATCCACTAGTGGCCTATGCGGCCGCGGATCCTTTTGTTGTTTCCGGGTGTACAATATGGACTTCC
TCTTTTCTGGCAACCAAACCCATACATCGGGATTCCTATAATACCTTCGTTGGTCTCCCTAACATGTAGG
TGGCGGAGGGGAGATATACAATAGAACAGATACCAGACAAGACATAATGGGCTAAACAAGACTACACCAA
TTACACTGCCTCATTGATGGTGGTACATAACGAACTAATACTGTAGCCCTAGACTTGATAGCCATCATCA
TATCGAAGTTTCACTACCCTTTTTCCATTTGCCATCTATTGAAGTAATAATAGGCGCATGCAACTTCTTT
TCTTTTTTTTTCTTTTCTCTCTCCCCCGTTGTTGTCTCACCATATCCGCAATGACAAAAAAATGATGGAA
GACACTAAAGGAAAAAATTAACGACAAAGACAGCACCAACAGATGTCGTTGTTCCAGAGCTGATGAGGGG
TATCTCGAAGCACACGAAACTTTTTCCTTCCTTCATTCACGCACACTACTCTCTAATGAGCAACGGTATA
CGGCCTTCCTTCCAGTTACTTGAATTTGAAATAAAAAAAAGTTTGCTGTCTTGCTATCAAGTATAAATAG
ACCTGCAATTATTAATCTTTTGTTTCCTCGTCATTGTTCTCGTTCCCTTTCTTCCTTGTTTCTTTTTCTG
CACAATATTTCAAGCTATACCAAGCATACAATCAACTATCTCATATACAATGTCTATCCCAATCGATATG
CAGTACGTAGGCAGAGCTCTTGGGTCTGTGTCTAAAACATGGTCTTCTATCAATCCGGCTACGCTATCAG
GTGCTATAGATGTCATTGTAGTGGAGCATCCAGACGGAAGGCTATCATGTTCTCCCTTTCATGTGAGGTT
CGGCAAATTTCAAATTCTAAAGCCATCTCAAAAGAAAGTCCAAGTGTTTATAAATGAGAAACTGAGTAAT
ATGCCAATGAAACTGAGTGATTCTGGAGAAGCCTATTTCGTTTTCGAGATGGGTGACCAGGTCACTGATG
TCCCTGACGAATTGCTTGTGTCGCCCGTGATGAGCGCCACATCAAGCCCCCCTCAATCACCTGAAACATC
CATCTTAGAAGGAGGAACCGAGGGTGAAGGTGAAGGTGAAAATGAAAATAAGAAGAAGGAAAAGAAAGTG
CTAGAGGAACCAGATTTTTTAGATATCAATGACACTGGAGATTCAGGCAGTAAAAATAGTGAAACTACAG
GGTCGCTTTCTCCTACTGAATCCTCTACAACGACACCACCAGATTCAGTTGAAGAGAGGAAGCTTGTTGA
GCAGCGTACAAAGAACTTTCAGCAAAAACTAAACAAAAAACTCACTGAAATCCATATACCCAGTAAACTT
GATAACAATGGCGACTTACTACTAGACACTGAAGGTTACAAGCCAAACAAGAATATGATGCATGACACAG
ACATACAACTGAAGCAGTTGTTAAAGGACGAATTCGGTAATGATTCAGATATTTCCAGTTTTATCAAGGA
GGACAAAAATGGCAACATCAAGATCGTAAATCCTTACGAGCACCTTACTGATTTATCTCCTCCAGGTACG
CCTCCAACAATGGCCACAAGCGGATCAGTTTTAGGCTTAGATGCAATGGAATCAGGAAGTACTTTGAATT
CGTTATCTTCTTCACCTTCTGGTTCCGATACTGAGGACGAAACATCATTTAGCAAAGAACAAAGCAGTAA
AAGTGAAAAAACTAGCAAGAAAGGAACAGCAGGGAGCGGTGAGACCGAGAAAAGATACATACGAACGATA
AGATTGACTAATGACCAGTTAAAGTGCCTAAATTTAACTTATGGTGAAAATGATCTGAAATTTTCCGTAG
ATCACGGAAAAGCTATTGTTACGTCAAAATTATTCGTTTGGAGGTGGGATGTTCCAATTGTTATCAGTGA
TATTGATGGCACCATCACAAAATCGGACGCTTTAGGCCATGTTCTGGCAATGATAGGAAAAGACTGGACG
CACTTGGGTGTAGCCAAGTTATTTAGCGAGATCTCCAGGAATGGCTATAATATACTCTATCTAACTGCAA
GAAGTGCTGGACAAGCTGATTCCACGAGGAGTTATTTGCGATCAATTGAACAGAATGGCAGCAAACTACC
AAATGGGCCTGTGATTTTATCACCCGATAGAACGATGGCTGCGTTAAGGCGGGAAGTAATACTAAAAAAA
CCTGAAGTCTTTAAAATCGCGTGTCTAAACGACATAAGATCCTTGTATTTTGAAGACAGTGATAACGAAG
TGGATACAGAGGAAAAATCAACACCATTTTTTGCCGGCTTTGGTAATAGGATTACTGATGCTTTATCTTA
CAGAACTGTGGGGATACCTAGTTCAAGAATTTTCACAATAAATACAGAGGGTGAGGTTCATATGGAATTA
TTGGAGTTAGCAGGTTACAGAAGCTCCTATATTCATATCAATGAGCTTGTCGATCATTTCTTTCCACCAG
TCAGCCTTGATAGTGTCGATCTAAGAACTAATACTTCCATGGTTCCTGGCTCCCCCCCTAATAGAACGTT
GGATAACTTTGACTCAGAAATTACTTCAGGTCGCAAAACGCTATTTAGAGGCAATCAGGAAGAGAAATTC
ACAGACGTAAATTTTTGGAGAGACCCGTTAGTCGACATCGACAACTTATCGGATATTAGCAATGATGATT
CTGATAACATCGATGAAGATACTGACGTATCACAACAAAGCAACATTAGTAGAAATAGGGCAAATTCAGT
CAAAACCGCCAAGGTCACTAAAGCCCCGCAAAGAAATGTGAGCGGCAGCACAAATAACAACGAAGTTTTA
GCCGCTTCGTCTGATGTAGAAAATGCGTCTGACCTGGTGAGTTCCCATAGTAGCTCAGGATCCACGCCCA
ATAAATCTACAATGTCCAAAGGGGACATTGGAAAACAAATATATTTGGAGCTAGGTTCTCCACTTGCATC
GCCAAAACTAAGATATTTAGACGATATGGATGATGAAGACTCCAATTACAATAGAACTAAATCAAGGAGA
GCATCTTCTGCAGCCGCGACTAGTATCGATAAAGAGTTCAAAAAGCTCTCTGTGTCAAAGGCCGGCGCTC
CAACAAGAATTGTTTCAAAGATCAACGTTTCAAATGACGTACATTCACTTGGGAATTCAGATACCGAATC
ACGAAGGGAGCAAAGTGTTAATGAAACAGGGCGCAATCAGCTACCCCACAACTCAATGGACGATAAAGAT
TTGGATTCAAGAGTAAGCGATGAATTCGATGACGATGAATTCGACGAAGATGAATTCGAAGATTCGTACG
CTGCAGGTCGTGGGATTCCTGGGTTAATTAACATCGCTAGCTACCCATACGATGTTCCTGACTATGCGGG
CTATCCCTATGACGTCCCGGACTATGCAGGATCCTATCCATATGACGTTCCAGATTACGCTGCTCAGTGC
CCTAGGTGAGGCGCGCCACTTCTAAATAAGCGAATTTCTTATGATTTATGATTTTTATTATTAAATAAGT
TATAAAAAAAATAAGTGTATACAAATTTTAAAGTGACTCTTAGGTTTTAAAACGAAAATTCTTATTCTTG
AGTAACTCTTTCCTGTAGGTCAGGTTGCTTTCTCAGGTATAGTATGAGGTCGCTCTTATTGACCACACCT
CTACCGGCCGCGGATCTGCCGGTCTCCCTATAGTGAGTCGTATTAATTTCGATAAGCCAGGTTAACCTGC
ATTAATGAATCGGCCAACGCGCGGGGAGAGGCGGTTTGCGTATTGGGCGCTCTTCCGCTTCCTCGCTCAC
TGACTCGCTGCGCTCGGTCGTTCGGCTGCGGCGAGCGGTATCAGCTCACTCAAAGGCGGTAATACGGTTA
TCCACAGAATCAGGGGATAACGCAGGAAAGAACATGTGAGCAAAAGGCCAGCAAAAGGCCAGGAACCGTA
AAAAGGCCGCGTTGCTGGCGTTTTTCCATAGGCTCCGCCCCCCTGACGAGCATCACAAAAATCGACGCTC
AAGTCAGAGGTGGCGAAACCCGACAGGACTATAAAGATACCAGGCGTTTCCCCCTGGAAGCTCCCTCGTG
CGCTCTCCTGTTCCGACCCTGCCGCTTACCGGATACCTGTCCGCCTTTCTCCCTTCGGGAAGCGTGGCGC
TTTCTCATAGCTCACGCTGTAGGTATCTCAGTTCGGTGTAGGTCGTTCGCTCCAAGCTGGGCTGTGTGCA
CGAACCCCCCGTTCAGCCCGACCGCTGCGCCTTATCCGGTAACTATCGTCTTGAGTCCAACCCGGTAAGA
CACGACTTATCGCCACTGGCAGCAGCCACTGGTAACAGGATTAGCAGAGCGAGGTATGTAGGCGGTGCTA
CAGAGTTCTTGAAGTGGTGGCCTAACTACGGCTACACTAGAAGAACAGTATTTGGTATCTGCGCTCTGCT
GAAGCCAGTTACCTTCGGAAAAAGAGTTGGTAGCTCTTGATCCGGCAAACAAACCACCGCTGGTAGCGGT
GGTTTTTTTGTTTGCAAGCAGCAGATTACGCGCAGAAAAAAAGGATCTCAAGAAGATCCTTTGATCTTTT
CTACGGGGTCTGACGCTCAGTGGAACGAAAACTCACGTTAAGGGATTTTGGTCATGAGATTATCAAAAAG
GATCTTCACCTAGATCCTTTTAAATTAAAAATGAAGTTTTAAATCAATCTAAAGTATATATGAGTAAACT
TGGTCTGACAGTTACCAATGCTTAATCAGTGAGGCACCTATCTCAGCGATCTGTCTATTTCGTTCATCCA
TAGTTGCCTGACTCCCCGTCGTGTAGATAACTACGATACGGGAGGGCTTACCATCTGGCCCCAGTGCTGC
AATGATACCGCGAGACCCACGCTCACCGGCTCCAGATTTATCAGCAATAAACCAGCCAGCCGGAAGGGCC
GAGCGCAGAAGTGGTCCTGCAACTTTATCCGCCTCCATCCAGTCTATTAATTGTTGCCGGGAAGCTAGAG
TAAGTAGTTCGCCAGTTAATAGTTTGCGCAACGTTGTTGCCATTGCTACAGGCATCGTGGTGTCACGCTC
GTCGTTTGGTATGGCTTCATTCAGCTCCGGTTCCCAACGATCAAGGCGAGTTACATGATCCCCCATGTTG
TGCAAAAAAGCGGTTAGCTCCTTCGGTCCTCCGATCGTTGTCAGAAGTAAGTTGGCCGCAGTGTTATCAC
TCATGGTTATGGCAGCACTGCATAATTCTCTTACTGTCATGCCATCCGTAAGATGCTTTTCTGTGACTGG
TGAGTACTCAACCAAGTCATTCTGAGAATAGTGTATGCGGCGACCGAGTTGCTCTTGCCCGGCGTCAATA
CGGGATAATACCGCGCCACATAGCAGAACTTTAAAAGTGCTCATCATTGGAAAACGTTCTTCGGGGCGAA
AACTCTCAAGGATCTTACCGCTGTTGAGATCCAGTTCGATGTAACCCACTCGTGCACCCAACTGATCTTC
AGCATCTTTTACTTTCACCAGCGTTTCTGGGTGAGCAAAAACAGGAAGGCAAAATGCCGCAAAAAAGGGA
ATAAGGGCGACACGGAAATGTTGAATACTCATACTCTTCCTTTTTCAATATTATTGAAGCATTTATCAGG
GTTATTGTCTCATGAGCGGATACATATTTGAATGTATTTAGAAAAATAAACAAATAGGGGTTCCGCGCAC
ATTTCCCCGAAAAGTGCCACCTGACGTCTAAGAAACCATTATTATCATGACATTAACCTATAAAAATAGG
CGTATCACGAGGCCCTTTCGTCTCGCGCGTTTCGGTGATGACGGTGAAAACCTCTGACACATGCAGCTCC
CGGAGACGGTCACAGCTTGTCTGTAAGCGGATGCCGGGAGCAGACAAGCCCGTCAGGGCGCGTCAGCGGG
TGTTGGCGGGTGTCGGGGCTGGCTTAACTATGCGGCATCAGAGCAGATTGTACTGAGAGTGCACCATATG
GACATATTGTCGTTAGAACGCGGCTACAATTAATACATAACCTTATGTATCATACACATACGATTTAGGT
GACACTATA
Features (pLannotate 1.2.2; 17 found; start..end, strand, type, name):
     53..86      -  protein_bind   loxP: Cre-mediated recombination occurs in the 8-bp core sequence (GCATACAT). Cre recombinase
    141..484     +  promoter       TEF promoter: Ashbya gossypii TEF promoter
    491..1512    +  CDS            HygR (fragment): aminoglycoside phosphotransferase from E. coli; aph(4)-Ia; confers resistance to hygromycin
   1519..1716    +  terminator     TEF terminator: Ashbya gossypii TEF terminator
   1779..1812    -  protein_bind   loxP: Cre-mediated recombination occurs in the 8-bp core sequence (GCATACAT). Cre recombinase
   1853..2557    +  promoter       ADH1 promoter: S. cerevisiae ADH1; promoter for alcohol dehydrogenase 1
   2588..5173    +  CDS            PAH1: PAH1_YEAST - Also known as PAP1, SMP2. Experimental evidence at protein level: Swiss-Prot protein existence level 1. Mg(2+)-dependent phosphatidate (PA) phosphatase which catalyzes the dephosphorylation of PA to yield diacylglycerol. Required for de novo lipid synthesis and formation of lipid droplets. Controles transcription of phospholipid biosynthetic genes and nuclear structure by regulating the amount of membrane present at the nuclear envelope. Involved in plasmid maintenance, in respiration and in cell proliferation. From Saccharomyces cerevisiae (strain ATCC 204508 / S288c) (Baker's ye
   5222..5311    +  CDS            3xHA: three tandem HA epitope tags
   5350..5537    +  terminator     ADH1 terminator: S. cerevisiae ADH1; transcription terminator for the S. cerevisiae alcohol dehydrogenase 1 (ADH1) gene
   5557..5575    -  promoter       T7 promoter: promoter for bacteriophage T7 RNA polymerase
   5597..5650    -  CDS            lacI (fragment): lac repressor; lacI; The lac repressor binds to the lac operator to inhibit transcription in E. coli. This inhibition can be relieved by adding lactose or isopropyl-β-D-thiogalactopyranoside (IPTG).
   5833..6421    -  rep_origin     ori: high-copy-number ColE1/pMB1/pBR322/pUC origin of replication
   6592..7452    -  CDS            AmpR: β-lactamase; bla; confers resistance to ampicillin, carbenicillin, and related antibiotics
   7453..7557    -  promoter       AmpR promoter: bla
   7652..7687    +  CDS            rop (fragment): Rop protein, which maintains plasmids at low copy number; rop
   7789..7840    +  misc_feature   bom (fragment): basis of mobility region from pBR322
   7903..2       +  promoter       SP6 promoter (across the origin): promoter for bacteriophage SP6 RNA polymerase
