[The description below was written by a language model from this plasmid's Addgene catalogue record and pLannotate feature annotations shown in this document.]
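Description:
UG75-ADH1-PAH1-3HA is a yeast expression plasmid built on the UG75 backbone for overexpressing the Saccharomyces cerevisiae PAH1 gene (also known as SMP2). PAH1 encodes the Mg2+-dependent phosphatidate phosphatase that dephosphorylates phosphatidate to produce diacylglycerol. In E. coli the plasmid is maintained at high copy through a ColE1/pUC-type origin and selected with ampicillin via the bla gene and its native promoter. Short fragments annotated as lacI, rop and bom appear to be backbone remnants, and T7 and SP6 promoters flank the yeast-specific region.

The payload consists of two adjacent cassettes. The first is the hphMX6-type marker: a hygromycin phosphotransferase coding sequence driven by the Ashbya gossypii TEF promoter and closed by the TEF terminator, which confers hygromycin resistance in yeast. It is bracketed by two loxP sites in the same orientation, so the marker could in principle be excised by Cre recombinase after selection. Immediately downstream, the constitutive S. cerevisiae ADH1 promoter drives the PAH1 open reading frame, fused at its C terminus to three tandem HA epitopes for immunodetection and followed by the ADH1 terminator.

The feature table shows no yeast replication origin or centromere (no 2μ or CEN/ARS element). This would be consistent with use by genomic integration, but the record does not state the delivery mode or any target locus, and the sequence is labelled a partial NGS result. According to the record, the construct is used to raise Pah1 activity and so promote diacylglycerol formation. The associated study examined how excess diacylglycerol at the endoplasmic reticulum affects endomembrane homeostasis and autophagy.
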