Addgene plasmid #198597: UG75-ADH1-PAH1-3HA
Purpose: PAH1 overexpression. Promotes the formation of diacylglycerol from phosphatidate. Uses antibiotic resistance marker hphMX6.
Depositing lab: Zhiping Xie. Depositing organization: Shanghai Jiao Tong University. Publication: Excess diacylglycerol at the endoplasmic reticulum disrupts endomembrane homeostasis and autophagy. Li D, Yang SG, He CW, Zhang ZT, Liang Y, Li H, Zhu J, Su X, Gong Q, Xie Z. BMC Biol. 2020 Aug 28;18(1):107. doi: 10.1186/s12915-020-00837-w. PubMed 32859196.
Backbone
  Vector backbone: UG75
  Vector type: Yeast Expression
Growth in bacteria
  Bacterial resistance: Ampicillin, 100 μg/mL
  Growth temperature: 37°C
  Growth strain: DH5alpha
  Copy number: High Copy
Gene/Insert
  Gene/Insert name: PAH1
  Species: S. cerevisiae (budding yeast)
  Entrez Gene: PAH1 (a.k.a. YMR165C, SMP2)
  Tag / fusion protein: 3HA (C terminal on insert)
  Cloning method: Gibson Cloning
Terms and licenses: Academic/Nonprofit Terms; Industry Terms: Not Available to Industry
How to cite: UG75-ADH1-PAH1-3HA was a gift from Zhiping Xie (Addgene plasmid # 198597 ; http://n2t.net/addgene:198597 ; RRID:Addgene_198597)
